Addgene plasmid #76815: SPHK1 gRNA (BRDN0001148403)
Purpose: 3rd generation lentiviral gRNA plasmid targeting human SPHK1
Depositing lab: John Doench & David Root. Depositing organization: Broad Institute. Publication: Optimized sgRNA design to maximize activity and minimize off-target effects of CRISPR-Cas9. Doench JG, Fusi N, Sullender M, Hegde M, Vaimberg EW, Donovan KF, Smith I, Tothova Z, Wilen C, Orchard R, Virgin HW, Listgarten J, Root DE. Nat Biotechnol. 2016 Jan 18. doi: 10.1038/nbt.3437. PubMed 26780180.
Backbone
  Vector backbone: lentiGuide-Puro
  Backbone manufacturer: Zhang Lab (Addgene plasmid # 52963)
  Vector type: Mammalian Expression, Lentiviral, CRISPR
  Selectable markers: Puromycin
Growth in bacteria
  Bacterial resistance: Ampicillin, 100 μg/mL
  Growth temperature: 37°C
  Growth strain: DH5alpha
  Copy number: High Copy
Gene/Insert
  Gene/Insert name: SPHK1 (alt names: SPHK1; NM_001142601.1)
  gRNA/shRNA sequence: ATTTCAGCCTCAGCCAAAAG
  Species: H. sapiens (human)
  Entrez Gene: SPHK1 (a.k.a. SPHK)
  Promoter: hU6
  Cloning method: Unknown
  Sequencing primers: 5′ U6-F; 3′ pS2-R
Terms and licenses: Academic/Nonprofit Terms; Industry Terms: Not Available to Industry
Depositor comments: The gRNA was designed to target the following Genbank reference sequence(s): NM_001142601.1,NM_001142602.1,NM_021972.3,NM_182965.2. Note that this plasmid does NOT contain Cas9. It should be used in conjunction with lentiCas9-Blast (Addgene #52962) or otherwise with cell lines already expressing Cas9. Browse the full kinome gRNA library at http://www.addgene.org/pooled-library/broadgpp-human-kinome/ or visit http://www.broadinstitute.org/rnai/public/ for detailed protocols and information.
How to cite: SPHK1 gRNA (BRDN0001148403) was a gift from John Doench & David Root (Addgene plasmid # 76815 ; http://n2t.net/addgene:76815 ; RRID:Addgene_76815)
