[The description below was written by a language model from this plasmid's Addgene catalogue record and pLannotate feature annotations shown in this document.]
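Description:
SPHK1 gRNA (BRDN0001148403) is a third-generation lentiviral CRISPR guide plasmid built on the lentiGuide-Puro backbone, carrying a single guide RNA directed against human SPHK1 (sphingosine kinase 1). The depositor notes that the guide was designed against several SPHK1 reference transcripts and that the plasmid belongs to a human kinome gRNA collection. In bacteria it is maintained as a high-copy plasmid through a ColE1/pUC-type origin and selected with ampicillin via the β-lactamase gene. An f1 origin, an SV40 origin and remnants of lac and phage promoter sequences are also annotated in the backbone.

The viral genome is transcribed in packaging cells from an RSV promoter fused to a truncated HIV-1 5' LTR, followed by the Ψ packaging signal, a partial gag sequence and the Rev response element for Rev-dependent nuclear export. It ends in a U3-deleted, self-inactivating 3' LTR with a downstream SV40 polyadenylation signal. Between the LTRs sit two expression units. A human U6 RNA polymerase III promoter drives the SPHK1-specific spacer joined to the Streptococcus pyogenes Cas9 guide scaffold. After a central polypurine tract, which aids nuclear import of the preintegration complex, an EF-1α promoter with its first intron expresses puromycin N-acetyltransferase, with a WPRE enhancing transcript expression.

The construct encodes no Cas9, so it is intended for use alongside a separate Cas9 lentivirus or in cells that already express Cas9. Transduced cells are selected with puromycin, allowing Cas9-mediated targeting and disruption of SPHK1 in human cells.
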