Features (pLannotate 1.2.2; 29 found; start..end, strand, type, name):
     14..80      +  CDS            small t antigen (fragment): SV40 (simian virus 40) small t antigen
    106..317     +  promoter       EF-1α core promoter: core promoter for human elongation factor EF-1α
    318..1256    +  intron         EF-1α intron A: intron upstream of the start codon of human EF-1α
   1278..1877    +  CDS            PuroR (fragment): puromycin N-acetyltransferase; pac from Streptomyces; confers resistance to puromycin
   1893..2481    +  misc_feature   WPRE: woodchuck hepatitis virus posttranscriptional regulatory element
   2532..2551    +  misc_feature   cPPT/CTS (fragment): central polypurine tract and central termination sequence of HIV-1
   2553..2786    +  LTR            3' LTR (ΔU3): self-inactivating 3' long terminal repeat (LTR) from HIV-1
   2864..2985    +  polyA_signal   SV40 poly(A) signal: SV40 polyadenylation signal
   3025..3160    +  rep_origin     SV40 ori: SV40 origin of replication
   3181..3199    -  promoter       T7 promoter: promoter for bacteriophage T7 RNA polymerase
   3207..3362    +  CDS            lacZα (fragment): LacZα fragment of β-galactosidase; lacZ fragment
   3367..3795    +  rep_origin     f1 ori (sequence partly withheld): f1 bacteriophage origin of replication; arrow indicates direction of (+) strand synthesis
   3848..3952    +  promoter       AmpR promoter: bla
   3953..4813    +  CDS            AmpR: β-lactamase; bla; confers resistance to ampicillin, carbenicillin, and related antibiotics
   4984..5572    +  rep_origin     ori: high-copy-number ColE1/pMB1/pBR322/pUC origin of replication
   5755..5847    +  CDS            lacI (fragment): lac repressor; lacI; The lac repressor binds to the lac operator to inhibit transcription in E. coli. This inhibition can be relieved by adding lactose or isopropyl-β-D-thiogalactopyranoside (IPTG).
   5860..5881    +  protein_bind   CAP binding site: CAP binding activates transcription in the presence of cAMP. E. coli catabolite activator protein
   5896..5926    +  promoter       lac promoter: promoter for the E. coli lac operon
   5934..5950    +  protein_bind   lac operator: The lac repressor binds to the lac operator to inhibit transcription in E. coli. This inhibition can be relieved by adding lactose or isopropyl-β-D-thiogalactopyranoside (IPTG). lac repressor encoded by lacI
   5995..6013    +  promoter       T3 promoter: promoter for bacteriophage T3 RNA polymerase
   6041..6267    +  promoter       RSV promoter: Rous sarcoma virus enhancer/promoter
   6268..6448    +  LTR            5' LTR (truncated): truncated 5' long terminal repeat (LTR) from HIV-1
   6495..6620    +  misc_feature   HIV-1 Ψ: packaging signal of human immunodeficiency virus type 1
   6604..6967    +  CDS            HIV-1 gag (fragment): gag protein from human immunodeficiency virus 1; gag
   7113..7346    +  misc_feature   RRE: The Rev response element (RRE) of HIV-1 allows for Rev-dependent mRNA export from the nucleus to the cytoplasm.
   7723..7749    +  CDS            Rev (fragment): human immunodeficiency virus 1 (HIV-1) Rev protein; rev; enhances nuclear export of unspliced and incompletely spliced viral mRNAs
   7753..7993    +  promoter       U6 promoter: RNA polymerase III promoter for human U6 snRNA
   8023..8098    +  misc_RNA       gRNA scaffold: guide RNA scaffold for the Streptococcus pyogenes CRISPR/Cas9 system
   8154..8271    +  misc_feature   cPPT/CTS: central polypurine tract and central termination sequence of HIV-1
>Addgene plasmid #76815 | SPHK1 gRNA (BRDN0001148403) | addgene full sequence | sequence record 186560 | Addgene Assembled Sequence
CCCGGGTGCAAAGATGGATAAAGTTTTAAACAGAGAGGAATCTTTGCAGCTAATGGACCTTCTAGGTCTT
GAAAGGAGTGGGAATTGGCTCCGGTGCCCGTCAGTGGGCAGAGCGCACATCGCCCACAGTCCCCGAGAAG
TTGGGGGGAGGGGTCGGCAATTGATCCGGTGCCTAGAGAAGGTGGCGCGGGGTAAACTGGGAAAGTGATG
TCGTGTACTGGCTCCGCCTTTTTCCCGAGGGTGGGGGAGAACCGTATATAAGTGCAGTAGTCGCCGTGAA
CGTTCTTTTTCGCAACGGGTTTGCCGCCAGAACACAGGTAAGTGCCGTGTGTGGTTCCCGCGGGCCTGGC
CTCTTTACGGGTTATGGCCCTTGCGTGCCTTGAATTACTTCCACCTGGCTGCAGTACGTGATTCTTGATC
CCGAGCTTCGGGTTGGAAGTGGGTGGGAGAGTTCGAGGCCTTGCGCTTAAGGAGCCCCTTCGCCTCGTGC
TTGAGTTGAGGCCTGGCCTGGGCGCTGGGGCCGCCGCGTGCGAATCTGGTGGCACCTTCGCGCCTGTCTC
GCTGCTTTCGATAAGTCTCTAGCCATTTAAAATTTTTGATGACCTGCTGCGACGCTTTTTTTCTGGCAAG
ATAGTCTTGTAAATGCGGGCCAAGATCTGCACACTGGTATTTCGGTTTTTGGGGCCGCGGGCGGCGACGG
GGCCCGTGCGTCCCAGCGCACATGTTCGGCGAGGCGGGGCCTGCGAGCGCGGCCACCGAGAATCGGACGG
GGGTAGTCTCAAGCTGGCCGGCCTGCTCTGGTGCCTGGCCTCGCGCCGCCGTGTATCGCCCCGCCCTGGG
CGGCAAGGCTGGCCCGGTCGGCACCAGTTGCGTGAGCGGAAAGATGGCCGCTTCCCGGCCCTGCTGCAGG
GAGCTCAAAATGGAGGACGCGGCGCTCGGGAGAGCGGGCGGGTGAGTCACCCACACAAAGGAAAAGGGCC
TTTCCGTCCTCAGCCGTCGCTTCATGTGACTCCACGGAGTACCGGGCGCCGTCCAGGCACCTCGATTAGT
TCTCGAGCTTTTGGAGTACGTCGTCTTTAGGTTGGGGGGAGGGGTTTTATGCGATGGAGTTTCCCCACAC
TGAGTGGGTGGAGACTGAAGTTAGGCCAGCTTGGCACTTGATGTAATTCTCCTTGGAATTTGCCCTTTTT
GAGTTTGGATCTTGGTTCATTCTCAAGCCTCAGACAGTGGTTCAAAGTTTTTTTCTTCCATTTCAGGTGT
CGTGACGTACGGCCACCATGACCGAGTACAAGCCCACGGTGCGCCTCGCCACCCGCGACGACGTCCCCAG
GGCCGTACGCACCCTCGCCGCCGCGTTCGCCGACTACCCCGCCACGCGCCACACCGTCGATCCGGACCGC
CACATCGAGCGGGTCACCGAGCTGCAAGAACTCTTCCTCACGCGCGTCGGGCTCGACATCGGCAAGGTGT
GGGTCGCGGACGACGGCGCCGCCGTGGCGGTCTGGACCACGCCGGAGAGCGTCGAAGCGGGGGCGGTGTT
CGCCGAGATCGGCCCGCGCATGGCCGAGTTGAGCGGTTCCCGGCTGGCCGCGCAGCAACAGATGGAAGGC
CTCCTGGCGCCGCACCGGCCCAAGGAGCCCGCGTGGTTCCTGGCCACCGTCGGAGTCTCGCCCGACCACC
AGGGCAAGGGTCTGGGCAGCGCCGTCGTGCTCCCCGGAGTGGAGGCGGCCGAGCGCGCCGGGGTGCCCGC
CTTCCTGGAGACCTCCGCGCCCCGCAACCTCCCCTTCTACGAGCGGCTCGGCTTCACCGTCACCGCCGAC
GTCGAGGTGCCCGAAGGACCGCGCACCTGGTGCATGACCCGCAAGCCCGGTGCCTGAACGCGTTAAGTCG
ACAATCAACCTCTGGATTACAAAATTTGTGAAAGATTGACTGGTATTCTTAACTATGTTGCTCCTTTTAC
GCTATGTGGATACGCTGCTTTAATGCCTTTGTATCATGCTATTGCTTCCCGTATGGCTTTCATTTTCTCC
TCCTTGTATAAATCCTGGTTGCTGTCTCTTTATGAGGAGTTGTGGCCCGTTGTCAGGCAACGTGGCGTGG
TGTGCACTGTGTTTGCTGACGCAACCCCCACTGGTTGGGGCATTGCCACCACCTGTCAGCTCCTTTCCGG
GACTTTCGCTTTCCCCCTCCCTATTGCCACGGCGGAACTCATCGCCGCCTGCCTTGCCCGCTGCTGGACA
GGGGCTCGGCTGTTGGGCACTGACAATTCCGTGGTGTTGTCGGGGAAATCATCGTCCTTTCCTTGGCTGC
TCGCCTGTGTTGCCACCTGGATTCTGCGCGGGACGTCCTTCTGCTACGTCCCTTCGGCCCTCAATCCAGC
GGACCTTCCTTCCCGCGGCCTGCTGCCGGCTCTGCGGCCTCTTCCGCGTCTTCGCCTTCGCCCTCAGACG
AGTCGGATCTCCCTTTGGGCCGCCTCCCCGCGTCGACTTTAAGACCAATGACTTACAAGGCAGCTGTAGA
TCTTAGCCACTTTTTAAAAGAAAAGGGGGGACTGGAAGGGCTAATTCACTCCCAACGAAGACAAGATCTG
CTTTTTGCTTGTACTGGGTCTCTCTGGTTAGACCAGATCTGAGCCTGGGAGCTCTCTGGCTAACTAGGGA
ACCCACTGCTTAAGCCTCAATAAAGCTTGCCTTGAGTGCTTCAAGTAGTGTGTGCCCGTCTGTTGTGTGA
CTCTGGTAACTAGAGATCCCTCAGACCCTTTTAGTCAGTGTGGAAAATCTCTAGCAGTACGTATAGTAGT
TCATGTCATCTTATTATTCAGTATTTATAACTTGCAAAGAAATGAATATCAGAGAGTGAGAGGAACTTGT
TTATTGCAGCTTATAATGGTTACAAATAAAGCAATAGCATCACAAATTTCACAAATAAAGCATTTTTTTC
ACTGCATTCTAGTTGTGGTTTGTCCAAACTCATCAATGTATCTTATCATGTCTGGCTCTAGCTATCCCGC
CCCTAACTCCGCCCATCCCGCCCCTAACTCCGCCCAGTTCCGCCCATTCTCCGCCCCATGGCTGACTAAT
TTTTTTTATTTATGCAGAGGCCGAGGCCGCCTCGGCCTCTGAGCTATTCCAGAAGTAGTGAGGAGGCTTT
TTTGGAGGCCTAGGGACGTACCCAATTCGCCCTATAGTGAGTCGTATTACGCGCGCTCACTGGCCGTCGT
TTTACAACGTCGTGACTGGGAAAACCCTGGCGTTACCCAACTTAATCGCCTTGCAGCACATCCCCCTTTC
GCCAGCTGGCGTAATAGCGAAGAGGCCCGCACCGATCGCCCTTCCCAACAGTTGCGCAGCCTGAATGGCG
AATGGG
[124 nt withheld, positions 3367-3490]
C
[91 nt withheld, positions 3492-3582]
A
[49 nt withheld, positions 3584-3632]
CCTTTGACGTTGGAGTCCACGTTCTTT
[37 nt withheld, positions 3660-3696]
ACCCTATCTCGGTCTATTCTTTTGATTTATAAGGGATTTTGCCGATTTCGGCCTATTGGTTAAAAAATGA
GCTGATTTAACAAAAATTTAACGCGAATTTTAACAAAATATTAACGCTTACAATTTAGGTGGCACTTTTC
GGGGAAATGTGCGCGGAACCCCTATTTGTTTATTTTTCTAAATACATTCAAATATGTATCCGCTCATGAG
ACAATAACCCTGATAAATGCTTCAATAATATTGAAAAAGGAAGAGTATGAGTATTCAACATTTCCGTGTC
GCCCTTATTCCCTTTTTTGCGGCATTTTGCCTTCCTGTTTTTGCTCACCCAGAAACGCTGGTGAAAGTAA
AAGATGCTGAAGATCAGTTGGGTGCACGAGTGGGTTACATCGAACTGGATCTCAACAGCGGTAAGATCCT
TGAGAGTTTTCGCCCCGAAGAACGTTTTCCAATGATGAGCACTTTTAAAGTTCTGCTATGTGGCGCGGTA
TTATCCCGTATTGACGCCGGGCAAGAGCAACTCGGTCGCCGCATACACTATTCTCAGAATGACTTGGTTG
AGTACTCACCAGTCACAGAAAAGCATCTTACGGATGGCATGACAGTAAGAGAATTATGCAGTGCTGCCAT
AACCATGAGTGATAACACTGCGGCCAACTTACTTCTGACAACGATCGGAGGACCGAAGGAGCTAACCGCT
TTTTTGCACAACATGGGGGATCATGTAACTCGCCTTGATCGTTGGGAACCGGAGCTGAATGAAGCCATAC
CAAACGACGAGCGTGACACCACGATGCCTGTAGCAATGGCAACAACGTTGCGCAAACTATTAACTGGCGA
ACTACTTACTCTAGCTTCCCGGCAACAATTAATAGACTGGATGGAGGCGGATAAAGTTGCAGGACCACTT
CTGCGCTCGGCCCTTCCGGCTGGCTGGTTTATTGCTGATAAATCTGGAGCCGGTGAGCGTGGGTCTCGCG
GTATCATTGCAGCACTGGGGCCAGATGGTAAGCCCTCCCGTATCGTAGTTATCTACACGACGGGGAGTCA
GGCAACTATGGATGAACGAAATAGACAGATCGCTGAGATAGGTGCCTCACTGATTAAGCATTGGTAACTG
TCAGACCAAGTTTACTCATATATACTTTAGATTGATTTAAAACTTCATTTTTAATTTAAAAGGATCTAGG
TGAAGATCCTTTTTGATAATCTCATGACCAAAATCCCTTAACGTGAGTTTTCGTTCCACTGAGCGTCAGA
CCCCGTAGAAAAGATCAAAGGATCTTCTTGAGATCCTTTTTTTCTGCGCGTAATCTGCTGCTTGCAAACA
AAAAAACCACCGCTACCAGCGGTGGTTTGTTTGCCGGATCAAGAGCTACCAACTCTTTTTCCGAAGGTAA
CTGGCTTCAGCAGAGCGCAGATACCAAATACTGTTCTTCTAGTGTAGCCGTAGTTAGGCCACCACTTCAA
GAACTCTGTAGCACCGCCTACATACCTCGCTCTGCTAATCCTGTTACCAGTGGCTGCTGCCAGTGGCGAT
AAGTCGTGTCTTACCGGGTTGGACTCAAGACGATAGTTACCGGATAAGGCGCAGCGGTCGGGCTGAACGG
GGGGTTCGTGCACACAGCCCAGCTTGGAGCGAACGACCTACACCGAACTGAGATACCTACAGCGTGAGCT
ATGAGAAAGCGCCACGCTTCCCGAAGGGAGAAAGGCGGACAGGTATCCGGTAAGCGGCAGGGTCGGAACA
GGAGAGCGCACGAGGGAGCTTCCAGGGGGAAACGCCTGGTATCTTTATAGTCCTGTCGGGTTTCGCCACC
TCTGACTTGAGCGTCGATTTTTGTGATGCTCGTCAGGGGGGCGGAGCCTATGGAAAAACGCCAGCAACGC
GGCCTTTTTACGGTTCCTGGCCTTTTGCTGGCCTTTTGCTCACATGTTCTTTCCTGCGTTATCCCCTGAT
TCTGTGGATAACCGTATTACCGCCTTTGAGTGAGCTGATACCGCTCGCCGCAGCCGAACGACCGAGCGCA
GCGAGTCAGTGAGCGAGGAAGCGGAAGAGCGCCCAATACGCAAACCGCCTCTCCCCGCGCGTTGGCCGAT
TCATTAATGCAGCTGGCACGACAGGTTTCCCGACTGGAAAGCGGGCAGTGAGCGCAACGCAATTAATGTG
AGTTAGCTCACTCATTAGGCACCCCAGGCTTTACACTTTATGCTTCCGGCTCGTATGTTGTGTGGAATTG
TGAGCGGATAACAATTTCACACAGGAAACAGCTATGACCATGATTACGCCAAGCGCGCAATTAACCCTCA
CTAAAGGGAACAAAAGCTGGAGCTGCAAGCTTAATGTAGTCTTATGCAATACTCTTGTAGTCTTGCAACA
TGGTAACGATGAGTTAGCAACATGCCTTACAAGGAGAGAAAAAGCACCGTGCATGCCGATTGGTGGAAGT
AAGGTGGTACGATCGTGCCTTATTAGGAAGGCAACAGACGGGTCTGACATGGATTGGACGAACCACTGAA
TTGCCGCATTGCAGAGATATTGTATTTAAGTGCCTAGCTCGATACATAAACGGGTCTCTCTGGTTAGACC
AGATCTGAGCCTGGGAGCTCTCTGGCTAACTAGGGAACCCACTGCTTAAGCCTCAATAAAGCTTGCCTTG
AGTGCTTCAAGTAGTGTGTGCCCGTCTGTTGTGTGACTCTGGTAACTAGAGATCCCTCAGACCCTTTTAG
TCAGTGTGGAAAATCTCTAGCAGTGGCGCCCGAACAGGGACTTGAAAGCGAAAGGGAAACCAGAGGAGCT
CTCTCGACGCAGGACTCGGCTTGCTGAAGCGCGCACGGCAAGAGGCGAGGGGCGGCGACTGGTGAGTACG
CCAAAAATTTTGACTAGCGGAGGCTAGAAGGAGAGAGATGGGTGCGAGAGCGTCAGTATTAAGCGGGGGA
GAATTAGATCGCGATGGGAAAAAATTCGGTTAAGGCCAGGGGGAAAGAAAAAATATAAATTAAAACATAT
AGTATGGGCAAGCAGGGAGCTAGAACGATTCGCAGTTAATCCTGGCCTGTTAGAAACATCAGAAGGCTGT
AGACAAATACTGGGACAGCTACAACCATCCCTTCAGACAGGATCAGAAGAACTTAGATCATTATATAATA
CAGTAGCAACCCTCTATTGTGTGCATCAAAGGATAGAGATAAAAGACACCAAGGAAGCTTTAGACAAGAT
AGAGGAAGAGCAAAACAAAAGTAAGACCACCGCACAGCAAGCGGCCGCTGATCTTCAGACCTGGAGGAGG
AGATATGAGGGACAATTGGAGAAGTGAATTATATAAATATAAAGTAGTAAAAATTGAACCATTAGGAGTA
GCACCCACCAAGGCAAAGAGAAGAGTGGTGCAGAGAGAAAAAAGAGCAGTGGGAATAGGAGCTTTGTTCC
TTGGGTTCTTGGGAGCAGCAGGAAGCACTATGGGCGCAGCGTCAATGACGCTGACGGTACAGGCCAGACA
ATTATTGTCTGGTATAGTGCAGCAGCAGAACAATTTGCTGAGGGCTATTGAGGCGCAACAGCATCTGTTG
CAACTCACAGTCTGGGGCATCAAGCAGCTCCAGGCAAGAATCCTGGCTGTGGAAAGATACCTAAAGGATC
AACAGCTCCTGGGGATTTGGGGTTGCTCTGGAAAACTCATTTGCACCACTGCTGTGCCTTGGAATGCTAG
TTGGAGTAATAAATCTCTGGAACAGATTTGGAATCACACGACCTGGATGGAGTGGGACAGAGAAATTAAC
AATTACACAAGCTTAATACACTCCTTAATTGAAGAATCGCAAAACCAGCAAGAAAAGAATGAACAAGAAT
TATTGGAATTAGATAAATGGGCAAGTTTGTGGAATTGGTTTAACATAACAAATTGGCTGTGGTATATAAA
ATTATTCATAATGATAGTAGGAGGCTTGGTAGGTTTAAGAATAGTTTTTGCTGTACTTTCTATAGTGAAT
AGAGTTAGGCAGGGATATTCACCATTATCGTTTCAGACCCACCTCCCAACCCCGAGGGGACCCAGAGAGG
GCCTATTTCCCATGATTCCTTCATATTTGCATATACGATACAAGGCTGTTAGAGAGATAATTAGAATTAA
TTTGACTGTAAACACAAAGATATTAGTACAAAATACGTGACGTAGAAAGTAATAATTTCTTGGGTAGTTT
GCAGTTTTAAAATTATGTTTTAAAATGGACTATCATATGCTTACCGTAACTTGAAAGTATTTCGATTTCT
TGGCTTTATATATCTTGTGGAAAGGACGAAACACCGATTTCAGCCTCAGCCAAAAGGTTTTAGAGCTAGA
AATAGCAAGTTAAAATAAGGCTAGTCCGTTATCAACTTGAAAAAGTGGCACCGAGTCGGTGCTTTTTTAA
GCTTGGCGTAACTAGATCTTGAGACAAATGGCAGTATTCATCCACAATTTTAAAAGAAAAGGGGGGATTG
GGGGGTACAGTGCAGGGGAAAGAATAGTAGACATAATAGCAACAGACATACAAACTAAAGAATTACAAAA
ACAAATTACAAAAATTCAAAATTTTCGGGTTTATTACAGGGACAGCAGAGATCCACTTTGGCGCCGGCTC
GAGGGGG
