>Addgene plasmid #76815 | SPHK1 gRNA (BRDN0001148403) | depositor partial sequence | sequence record 144275 | Target Sequence
ATTTCAGCCTCAGCCAAAAG
