>Addgene plasmid #76815 | SPHK1 gRNA (BRDN0001148403) | addgene partial sequence | sequence record 186559 | hU6-F
GCTAGAAAGTAATAATTTCTTGGGTAGTTTGCAGTTTTAAAATTATGTTTTAAAATGGACTATCATATGC
TTACCGTAACTTGAAAGTATTTCGATTTCTTGGCTTTATATATCTTGTGGAAAGGACGAAACACCGATTT
CAGCCTCAGCCAAAAGGTTTTAGAGCTAGAAATAGCAAGTTAAAATAAGGCTAGTCCGTTATCAACTTGA
AAAAGTGGCACCGAGTCGGTGCTTTTTTAAGCTTGGCGTAACTAGATCTTGAGACAAATGGCAGTATTCA
TCCACAATTTTAAAAGAAAAGGGGGGATTGGGGGGTACAGTGCAGGGGAAAGAATAGTAGACATAATAGC
AACAGACATACAAACTAAAGAATTACAAAAACAAATTACAAAAATTCAAAATTTTCGGGTTTATTACAGG
GACAGCAGAGATCCACTTTGGCGCCGGCTCGAGGGGGCCCGGGTGCAAAGATGGATAAAGTTTTAAACAG
AGAGGAATCTTTGCAGCTAATGGACCTTCTAGGTCTTGAAAGGAGTGGGAATTGGCTCCGGTGCCCGTCA
GTGGGCAGAG
